>Addgene plasmid #20623 | pWZL Neo Myr Flag RPS6KA6 | addgene partial sequence | sequence record 26450 | 20623 with pWZL-Fwd
CTCCTTCTCTAGGCGCCGGCCGGATCCAGAATTCGCCACCATGGGGTCTTCAAAATCTAAACCAAAGGAC
CCCAGCCAGCGCCGGCGCAGGATCCGAGGTTACCTTGACTACAAAGACGATGACGACAAGCAATTGACAA
GTTTGTACAAAAAAGTTGGCATGCTACCATTCGCTCCTCAGGACGAGCCCTGGGACCGAGAAATGGAAGT
GTTCAGCGGCGGCGGCGCGAGCAGCGGCGAGGTAAATGGTCTTAAAATGGTTGATGAGCCAATGGAAGAG
GGAGAAGCAGATTCTTGTCATGATGAAGGAGTTGTTAAAGAAATCCCTATTACTCATCATGTTAAGGAAG
GCTATGAGAAAGCAGATCCTGCACAGTTTGAGTTGCTCAAGGTTCTTGGTCAGGGGTCATTTGGAAAGGT
TTTTCTTGTTAGAAAGAAGACCGGTCCTGATGCTGGGCAGCTCTATGCAATGAAGGTGTTAAAAAAAGCC
TCTTTAAAAGTTCGAGACAGAGTTCGGACAAAGATGGAGAGGGATATACTGGTGGAAGTAAATCATCCAT
TTATTGTCAAATTGCACTATGCCTTTCAGACTGAAGGGAAACTGTACTTAATACTGGATTTTCTCANGGG
AGGAGATGTTTTCACAAGATTATCCAAAGAGGTTCTGTTTACAGAGGAAGATGTGAAATTCTACCTCGCA
GAACTGGCCCTTGCTTTGGATCATCTGCACCAATT
