[The description below was written by a language model from this plasmid's Addgene catalogue record.]
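Description:
pWZL Neo Myr Flag RPS6KA6 is a retroviral mammalian expression plasmid built on the Gateway-compatible destination vector pWZL-Neo-Myr-Flag-DEST. It is propagated in bacteria under ampicillin selection, using a recombination-deficient strain because the repeated sequences typical of retroviral vectors are prone to rearrangement. In mammalian cells, transduced populations are selected with G418 through the vector's neomycin resistance marker. The record gives no feature table, so the promoter driving the insert, the origin of replication and the exact arrangement of the viral elements are not stated. The copy number is listed as unknown.

The payload is the human RPS6KA6 open reading frame, encoding ribosomal protein S6 kinase, 90 kDa, polypeptide 6, also known as RSK4. The ORF was first cloned into a Gateway entry vector and then transferred by an LR recombination reaction into the destination backbone. This places it in frame behind two N-terminal elements supplied by the vector, a myristoylation signal and a Flag epitope. A myristoylation signal generally directs lipid modification and membrane targeting of the fusion protein, a strategy commonly used to promote kinase activation. The Flag tag allows the protein to be detected or immunoprecipitated with standard antibodies.

The construct belongs to a library of myristoylated, Flag-tagged human kinase clones that was associated with an integrative genomic study identifying a breast cancer oncogene. It is suited to stable retroviral delivery and gain-of-function expression of the kinase in mammalian cells. The depositors note that the gene's identity has been verified, but that the clone has not been fully sequenced for minor mutations.
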