Addgene plasmid #20623: pWZL Neo Myr Flag RPS6KA6
Depositing lab: William Hahn & Jean Zhao. Depositing organization: Dana-Farber Cancer Institute. Publication: Integrative Genomic Approaches Identify IKBKE as a Breast Cancer Oncogene (Kinase Library Clones). Boehm JS, Zhao JJ, Yao J, Kim SY, Firestein R, Dunn IF, Sjostrom SK, Garraway LA, Weremowicz S, Richardson AL, Greulich H, Stewart CJ, Mulvey LA, Shen RR, Ambrogio L, Hirozane-Kishikawa T, Hill DE, Vidal M, Meyerson M, Grenier JK, Hinkle G, Root DE, Roberts TM, Lander ES, Polyak K, Hahn WC. Cell. 2007 Jun 15. 129(6):1065-1079. 10.1016/j.cell.2007.03.052 PubMed 17574021.
Backbone
  Vector backbone: pWZL-Neo-Myr-Flag-DEST
  Backbone manufacturer: William Hahn Lab (available at Addgene, #15300)
  Vector type: Mammalian Expression, Retroviral
  Selectable markers: Neomycin (select with G418)
Growth in bacteria
  Bacterial resistance: Ampicillin, 100 μg/mL
  Growth temperature: 37°C
  Growth strain: Stbl3
  Growth instructions: Stbl3 cells to prevent recombination.
  Copy number: Unknown
Gene/Insert
  Gene/Insert name: RPS6KA6 (alt name: ribosomal protein S6 kinase, 90 kDa, polypeptide 6)
  Species: H. sapiens (human)
  GenBank ID: NM_014496
  Entrez Gene: RPS6KA6 (a.k.a. PP90RSK4, RSK-4, RSK4, S6K-alpha-6, p90RSK6)
  Tag / fusion protein: Myr (N terminal on backbone); Flag (N terminal on backbone)
  Cloning method: Gateway Cloning
  Sequencing primers: 5′ pWZL-Fwd (GAA CCT CCT CGT TCG ACC); 3′ pWZL-Rev (TTC CGG GCC CTC ACA TTG)
Resource information
  A portion of this plasmid was derived from a plasmid made by: 2-F9
Terms and licenses: Academic/Nonprofit Terms; Industry Terms: Not Available to Industry
Depositor comments: ORFs were cloned into Gateway compatible pEntry vectors. An LR recombination reaction was performed to move the ORF to pWZL-Neo-Myr-Flag DEST such that the ORF would have 5' myristoylation and flag tags. This plasmid is part of a kinase library, and the gene has been verified, but has not been fully sequenced for minor mutations. Please see the following link for plasmids from this article that are not part of the kinase library http://www.addgene.org/pubmed/17574021
How to cite: pWZL Neo Myr Flag RPS6KA6 was a gift from William Hahn & Jean Zhao (Addgene plasmid # 20623 ; http://n2t.net/addgene:20623 ; RRID:Addgene_20623)
